>Addgene plasmid #38198 | pMXs-IP-EGFP-ULK1(1-828) | addgene partial sequence | sequence record 51404 | EGFP-C 5'-CATGGTCCTGCTGGAGTTCGTG-3'
TGGACGAGCTGTACAAGTCCGGACTCAGATCAGCTTCGAATTGGGAATTCATGGAGCCGGGCCGCGGCGG
CGTCGAGACCGTGGGCAAGTTCGAGTTCTCTCGCAAGGACCTGATTGGACACGGCGCCTTCGCGGTGGTC
TTCAAGGGTCGACACCGCGAGAAGCACGACCTGGAGGTGGCCGTCAAATGCATTAACAAGAAGAACCTTG
CCAAGTCCCAAACACTGCTGGGAAAGGAAATCAAAATCCTGAAGGAACTAAAGCACGAAAACATCGTGGC
GCTGTATGACTTCCAGGAAATGGCTAATTCTGTCTACCTGGTCATGGAGTATTGTAATGGTGGAGACCTG
GCTGACTACCTGCACACTATGCGCACACTGAGTGAAGACACTGTCAGGCTTTTCCTACAGCAGATCGCTG
GCGCCATGCGGCTGCTGCACAGCAAGGGCATCATCCACCGGGACCTGAAGCCCCAGAACATCCTGCTGTC
CAACCCTGGGGGCCGCCGGGCCAACCCCAGCAACATCCGAGTCAAGATTGCTGACTTTGGATTCGCTCGG
TACCTCCAGAGCAACATGATGGCGGCCACACTCTGTGGTTCTCCTATGTACATGGCTCCTGAGGTCATTA
TGTCCCAGCACTACGATGGAAAGGCTGACCTGTGGAGCATTGGCACCATTGTCTACCAGTGTCTGACAGG
GAAGGCCCCTTTTCAGGCCAGCAGCCCTCAGGATTTGCGCCTGTTTTATGAGAAGAACAAGACACTAGTT
CCTGCCATCCCCCGGGAGACATCAGCTCCCCTGCGGCAGCTGCTCCTGGCTCTGTTGCAGCGGAACCACA
AGGACCGCATGGACTTTGATGAATTTTTCCACCACCCTTTCTTGGATGCCA
