>Addgene plasmid #38198 | pMXs-IP-EGFP-ULK1(1-828) | addgene partial sequence | sequence record 53355 | pMXs-IP-R 5'-GAGGAACTGCTTCCTTCACG-3'
TTGGCGAGAGGGGAAAGACCCCTAGGAATGCTCGTCAAGAAGACAGGGCCAGGTTTCCGGGCCCTCACAT
TGCCAAAAGACGGCAATATGGTGGAAAATAACATATAGACAAACGCACACCGGCCTTATTCCAAGCGGCT
TCGGCCAGTAACGTTAGGGGGGGGGGAGGGAGAGGGGGGGGGGGGGCGACCTGCTCGGCTCGAGCTCCTC
TTCGGAGGTTGGCGACGCCATTGCGCTTGCAATTAAGGAAGCCTTGCGCAAGCAATCCGCAGCTGGTCTG
AGCTAACCTCGAGGACCCTTCTCTTTAGACTATTCTACTCTTATGCAC
