>Addgene plasmid #38198 | pMXs-IP-EGFP-ULK1(1-828) | addgene partial sequence | sequence record 53759 | mULK1-Fwd2 5'-cgtaccagaatgttctcagtgg
TCCTCCTCTGCCCGCCACTTAGTGCCTGGGGCCTGTGGAGAGGCCCCGGAGCTTTCTGCCCCAGGCCACT
GCTGTAGCCTTGCTGACCCCCTTGCTGCCAACTTGGAGGGGGCTGTGACCTTCGAGGCTTGAGAATTCAG
ATCTCAAGCTTGTCGACGGTACCCCGGGATCCACCGGATCTAGATAACTGATCATAATCAGCCATACCAC
ATTTGTAGGCGGCCGCCGCC
