[The description below was written by a language model from this plasmid's Addgene catalogue record.]
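Description:
pMXs-IP-EGFP-ULK1(1-828) is a retroviral mammalian expression plasmid built on the pMXs-IP backbone (about 5.8 kb without insert). It is propagated in E. coli as a high-copy plasmid under ampicillin selection, and it carries a puromycin marker for selecting transduced mammalian cells. No feature table accompanies the record, so the promoter and the arrangement of the marker are not explicitly stated. In vectors of the pMXs family, the insert is generally transcribed from the retroviral long terminal repeat, and the "IP" designation conventionally denotes an IRES-puromycin cassette that links drug resistance to the same transcript as the gene of interest. A retroviral packaging signal allows the transcript to be packaged into viral particles when the plasmid is introduced into a suitable packaging cell line.

The payload is a truncated mouse Ulk1 coding sequence of roughly 2.5 kb, inserted at a NotI site that is retained on both sides. ULK1 is a serine/threonine protein kinase related to C. elegans UNC-51. This version encodes residues 1-828 and lacks amino acids 829-1051, so the C-terminal portion of the protein is removed. EGFP is fused to the N-terminus, allowing the truncated protein to be visualised by fluorescence or detected through the tag.

The associated publication concerns FIP200, a ULK-interacting protein required for autophagosome formation in mammalian cells. The construct fits use as a deletion mutant for stable expression in cultured cells, for example to test how loss of the ULK1 C-terminal region affects localisation or partner interactions during autophagy, although the record does not spell out the specific experiment.
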