Addgene plasmid #38198: pMXs-IP-EGFP-ULK1(1-828)
Depositing lab: Noboru Mizushima. Depositing organization: University of Tokyo, Graduate School of Medicine. Publication: FIP200, a ULK-interacting protein, is required for autophagosome formation in mammalian cells. Hara T, Takamura A, Kishi C, Iemura S, Natsume T, Guan JL, Mizushima N. J Cell Biol. 2008 May 5. 181(3):497-510. 10.1083/jcb.200712064 PubMed 18443221.
Backbone
  Vector backbone: pMXs-IP
  Backbone manufacturer: Dr. Toshio Kitamura of the University of Tokyo
  Backbone size w/o insert (bp): 5847
  Vector type: Mammalian Expression, Retroviral
  Selectable markers: Puromycin
Growth in bacteria
  Bacterial resistance: Ampicillin, 100 μg/mL
  Growth temperature: 37°C
  Growth strain: DH5alpha
  Copy number: High Copy
Gene/Insert
  Gene/Insert name: a novel protein kinase structurally related to C. elegans UNC-51 (alt name: ULK1)
  Species: M. musculus (mouse)
  Insert size (bp): 2484
  Mutation: deleted amino acids 829-1051
  GenBank ID: AF053756
  Entrez Gene: Ulk1 (a.k.a. AU041434, Unc51.1, mKIAA0722)
  Tag / fusion protein: EGFP (N terminal on insert)
  Cloning method: Restriction Enzyme; 5′ cloning site NotI (not destroyed); 3′ cloning site NotI (not destroyed)
  Sequencing primers: 5′ CAGCCCTCACTCCTTCTCTAG; 3′ GAGGAACTGCTTCCTTCACG
Terms and licenses: Academic/Nonprofit Terms; Industry Terms: Not Available to Industry
How to cite: pMXs-IP-EGFP-ULK1(1-828) was a gift from Noboru Mizushima (Addgene plasmid # 38198 ; http://n2t.net/addgene:38198 ; RRID:Addgene_38198)
